>Addgene plasmid #169828 | pMXS-IRES-BLAST flag-CAD M1601E | addgene full sequence | sequence record 333032 | Addgene NGS Result
ATCGTGACCTGGGAAGCCTTGGCTTTTGACCCCCCTCCCTGGGTCAAGCCCTTTGTACACCCTAAGCCTC
CGCCTCCTCTTCCTCCATCCGCCCCGTCTCTCCCCCTTGAACCTCCTCGTTCGACCCCGCCTCGATCCTC
CCTTTATCCAGCCCTCACTCCTTCTCTAGGCGCCCCCATATGGCCATATGAGATCTTATATGGGGCACCC
CCGCCCCTTGTAAACTTCCCTGACCCTGACATGACAAGAGTTACTAACAGCCCCTCTCTCCAAGCTCACT
TACAGGCTCTCTACTTAGTCCAGCACGAAGTCTGGAGACCTCTGGCGGCAGCCTACCAAGAACAACTGGA
CCGACCGGTGGTACCTCACCCTTACCGAGTCGGCGACACAGTGTGGGTCCGCCGACACCAGACTAAGAAC
CTAGAACCTCGCTGGAAAGGACCTTACACAGTCCTGCTGACCACCCCCACCGCCCTCAAAGTAGACGGCA
TCGCAGCTTGGATACACGCCGCCCACGTGAAGGCTGCCGACCCCGGGGGTGGACCATCCTCTAGACTGCC
GGATCTAGCTAGTTAATTAAGGATCCATGGCGGCCCTAGTGTTGGAGGACGGGTCGGTCCTGCGGGGCCA
GCCCTTTGGGGCCGCCGTGTCGACTGCCGGGGAAGTGGTGTTTCAAACCGGCATGGTCGGCTACCCCGAG
GCCCTCACTGATCCCTCCTACAAGGCACAGATCTTAGTGCTCACCTATCCTCTGATCGGCAACTATGGCA
TCCCCCCAGATGAAATGGATGAGTTCGGTCTCTGCAAGTGGTTTGAATCCTCGGGCATCCACGTAGCAGC
ACTGGTAGTGGGAGAGTGCTGTCCTACTCCCAGCCACTGGAGTGCCACCCGCACCCTGCATGAGTGGCTG
CAGCAGCATGGCATCCCTGGCTTGCAAGGAGTAGACACTCGGGAGCTGACCAAGAAGTTGCGGGAACAGG
GGTCTCTGCTGGGGAAGCTGGTCCAGAATGGAACAGAACCTTCAAGTCTGCCATTCTTGGACCCCAATGC
CCGCCCCCTGGTACCAGAGGTCTCCATTAAGACTCCACGGGTATTCAATACAGGGGGTGCCCCTCGGATC
CTTGCTTTGGACTGTGGCCTCAAGTATAATCAGATCCGATGCCTCTGCCAGCGTGGGGCTGAGGTCACTG
TGGTACCCTGGGACCATGCACTAGACAGCCAAGAGTATGAGGGTCTCTTCTTAAGTAATGGGCCTGGTGA
CCCTGCCTCCTATCCCAGTGTCGTATCCACACTGAGCCGTGTTTTATCTGAGCCTAATCCCCGACCTGTC
TTTGGGATCTGCCTGGGACACCAGCTATTGGCCTTAGCCATTGGGGCCAAGACTTACAAGATGAGATATG
GGAACCGAGGCCATAACCAGCCCTGCTTGTTGGTGGGCTCTGGGCGCTGCTTTCTGACATCCCAGAACCA
TGGGTTTGCTGTGGAGACAGACTCACTGCCAGCAGACTGGGCTCCTCTCTTCACCAACGCCAATGATGGT
TCCAATGAAGGCATTGTGCACAACAGCTTGCCTTTCTTCAGTGTCCAGTTTCACCCAGAGCACCAAGCTG
GCCCTTCAGATATGGAACTGCTTTTCGATATCTTTCTGGAAACTGTGAAAGAGGCCACAGCTGGGAACCC
TGGGGGCCAGACAGTTAGAGAGCGGCTGACTGAGCGCCTCTGTCCCCCTGGGATTCCCACTCCCGGCTCT
GGACTTCCACCACCACGAAAGGTTCTGATCCTGGGCTCAGGGGGCCTCTCCATTGGCCAAGCTGGAGAAT
TTGACTACTCGGGCTCTCAGGCAATTAAGGCCCTGAAGGAGGAAAACATCCAGACGTTGCTGATCAACCC
CAATATTGCCACAGTGCAGACCTCCCAGGGGCTGGCCGACAAGGTCTATTTTCTTCCCATAACACCTCAT
TATGTAACCCAGGTGATACGTAATGAACGCCCCGATGGTGTGTTACTGACTTTTGGGGGCCAGACTGCTC
TGAACTGTGGTGTGGAGCTGACCAAGGCCGGGGTGCTGGCTCGGTATGGGGTCCGGGTCCTGGGCACACC
AGTGGAGACCATTGAGCTGACCGAGGATCGACGGGCCTTTGCTGCCAGAATGGCAGAGATCGGAGAGCAT
GTGGCCCCGAGCGAGGCAGCAAATTCTCTTGAACAGGCCCAGGCAGCCGCTGAACGGCTGGGGTACCCTG
TGCTAGTGCGTGCAGCCTTTGCCCTGGGTGGCCTGGGCTCTGGCTTTGCCTCTAACAGGGAGGAGCTCTC
TGCTCTCGTGGCCCCAGCTTTTGCCCATACCAGCCAAGTGCTAGTAGACAAGTCTCTGAAGGGATGGAAG
GAGATTGAGTACGAGGTGGTGAGAGACGCCTATGGCAACTGTGTCACGGTGTGTAACATGGAGAACTTGG
ACCCACTGGGCATCCACACTGGTGAGTCCATAGTGGTGGCCCCTAGCCAGACACTGAATGACAGGGAGTA
TCAGCTCCTGAGGCAGACAGCTATCAAGGTGACCCAGCACCTGGGAATTGTTGGGGAGTGCAATGTGCAG
TATGCCTTGAACCCTGAGTCTGAGCAGTATTACATCATTGAAGTGAATGCCAGGCTCTCTCGCAGCTCTG
CCCTGGCCAGTAAGGCCACAGGTTATCCACTGGCTTATGTGGCAGCCAAGCTAGCATTGGGCATCCCTTT
GCCTGAGCTCAGGAACTCTGTGACAGGGGGTACAGCAGCCTTTGAACCCAGCGTGGATTATTGTGTGGTG
AAGATTCCTCGATGGGACCTTAGCAAGTTCCTGCGAGTCAGCACAAAGATTGGGAGCTGCATGAAGAGCG
TTGGTGAAGTCATGGGCATTGGGCGTTCATTTGAGGAGGCCTTCCAGAAGGCCCTGCGCATGGTGGATGA
GAACTGTGTGGGCTTTGATCACACAGTGAAACCAGTCAGCGATATGGAGTTGGAGACTCCAACAGATAAG
CGGATTTTTGTGGTGGCAGCTGCTTTGTGGGCTGGTTATTCAGTGGACCGCCTGTATGAGCTCACACGCA
TCGACCGCTGGTTCCTGCACCGAATGAAGCGTATCATCGCACATGCCCAGCTGCTAGAACAACACCGTGG
ACAGCCTTTGCCGCCAGACCTGCTGCAACAGGCCAAGTGTCTTGGCTTCTCAGACAAACAGATTGCCCTT
GCAGTTCTGAGCACAGAGCTGGCTGTTCGCAAGCTGCGTCAGGAACTGGGGATCTGTCCAGCAGTGAAAC
AGATTGACACAGTTGCAGCTGAGTGGCCAGCCCAGACAAATTACCTATACCTAACGTATTGGGGCACCAC
CCATGACCTCACCTTTCGAACACCTCATGTCCTAGTCCTTGGCTCTGGCGTCTACCGTATTGGCTCTAGC
GTTGAATTTGACTGGTGTGCTGTAGGCTGCATCCAGCAGCTCCGAAAGATGGGATATAAGACCATCATGG
TGAACTATAACCCAGAGACAGTCAGCACCGACTATGACATGTGTGATCGACTCTACTTTGATGAGATCTC
TTTTGAGGTGGTGATGGACATCTATGAGCTCGAGAACCCTGAAGGTGTGATCCTATCCATGGGTGGACAG
CTGCCCAACAACATGGCCATGGCGTTGCATCGGCAGCAGTGCCGGGTGCTGGGCACCTCCCCTGAAGCCA
TTGACTCGGCTGAGAACCGTTTCAAGTTTTCCCGGCTCCTTGACACCATTGGTATCAGCCAGCCTCAGTG
GAGGGAGCTCAGTGACCTCGAGTCTGCTCGCCAATTCTGCCAGACCGTGGGGTACCCCTGTGTGGTGCGC
CCCTCCTATGTGCTGAGCGGTGCTGCTATGAATGTGGCCTACACGGATGGAGACCTGGAGCGCTTCCTGA
GCAGCGCAGCAGCCGTCTCCAAAGAGCATCCCGTGGTCATCTCCAAGTTCATCCAGGAGGCTAAGGAGAT
TGACGTGGATGCCGTGGCCTCTGATGGTGTGGTGGCAGCCATCGCCATCTCTGAGCATGTGGAGAATGCA
GGTGTGCATTCAGGTGATGCGACGCTGGTGACCCCCCCACAAGATATCACTGCCAAAACCCTGGAGCGGA
TCAAAGCCATTGTGCATGCTGTGGGCCAGGAGCTACAGGTCACAGGACCCTTCAATCTGCAGCTCATTGC
CAAGGATGACCAGCTGAAAGTTATTGAATGCAACGTACGTGTCTCTCGCTCCTTCCCCTTCGTTTCCAAG
ACACTGGGTGTGGACCTAGTAGCCTTGGCCACGCGGGTCATCATGGGGGAAGAAGTGGAACCTGTGGGGC
TAATGACTGGTTCTGGAGTTGTGGGAGTAAAGGTGCCTCAGTTCTCCTTCTCCCGCTTGGCGGGTGCTGA
CGTGGTGTTGGGTGTGGAAATGACCAGTACTGGGGAGGTGGCCGGCTTTGGGGAGAGCCGCTGTGAGGCA
TACCTCAAGGCCATGCTAAGCACTGGCTTTAAGATCCCCAAGAAGAATATCCTGCTGACCATTGGCAGCT
ATAAGAACAAAAGCGAGCTGCTCCCAACTGTGCGGCTACTGGAGAGCCTGGGCTACAGCCTCTATGCCAG
TCTCGGCACAGCTGACTTCTACACTGAGCATGGCGTCAAGGTAACAGCTGTGGACTGGCACTTTGAGGAG
GCTGTGGATGGTGAGTGCCCACCACAGCGGAGCATCCTGGAGCAGCTAGCTGAGAAAAACTTTGAGCTGG
TGATTAACCTGTCAATGCGTGGAGCTGGGGGCCGGCGTCTCTCTTCCTTTGTCACCAAGGGCTACCGCAC
CCGACGCTTGGCCGCTGACTTCTCCGTGCCCCTAATCATCGATATCAAGTGCACCAAACTCTTTGTGGAG
GCCCTAGGCCAGATCGGGCCAGCCCCTCCTTTGAAGGTGCATGTTGACTGTATGACCTCCCAAAAGCTTG
TGCGACTGCCGGGATTGATTGATGTCCATGTGCACCTGCGGGAACCAGGTGGGACACATAAGGAGGACTT
TGCTTCAGGCACAGCCGCTGCCCTGGCTGGGGGTATCACCATGGTGTGTGCCATGCCTAATACCCGGCCC
CCCATCATTGACGCCCCTGCTCTGGCCCTGGCCCAGAAGCTGGCAGAGGCTGGCGCCCGGTGCGACTTTG
CGCTATTCCTTGGGGCCTCGTCTGAAAATGCAGGAACCTTGGGCACCGTGGCCGGGTCTGCAGCCGGGCT
GAAGCTTTACCTCAATGAGACCTTCTCTGAGCTGCGGCTGGACAGCGTGGTCCAGTGGATGGAGCATTTC
GAGACATGGCCCTCCCACCTCCCCATTGTGGCTCACGCGGAGCAGCAAACCGTGGCTGCTGTCCTCGAGG
TGGCTCAGCTCACTCAGCGCTCAGTGCACATATGTCACGTGGCACGGAAGGAGGAGATCCTGCTAATTAA
AGCTGCAAAGGCACGGGGCTTGCCAGTGACCTGCGAGGTGGCTCCCCACCACCTGTTCCTAAGCCATGAT
GACCTGGAGCGCCTGGGGCCTGGGAAGGGGGAGGTCCGGCCTGAGCTTGGCTCCCGCCAGGATGTGGAAG
CCCTGTGGGAGAACATGGCTGTCATCGACTGCTTTGCCTCAGACCATGCTCCCCATACCTTGGAGGAGAA
GTGTGGGTCCAGGCCCCCACCTGGGTTCCCAGGGTTAGAGACCATGCTGCCACTACTCCTGACGGCTGTA
AGCGAGGGCCGGCTCAGCCTGGACGACCTGCTGCAGCGATTGCACCACAATCCTCGGCGCATCTTTCACC
TGCCTCCGCAGGAGGACACCTATGTGGAGGTGGATCTGGAGCATGAGTGGACAATTCCCAGCCACATGCC
CTTCTCCAAGGCCCACTGGACACCTTTTGAAGGGCAGAAAGTGAAGGGCACCGTCCGCCGTGTGGTCCTG
CGAGGGGAGGTTGCCTATATCGATGGGCAGGTTCTGGTACCCCCGGGCTATGGACAGGATGTACGGAAGT
GGCCACAGGGGGCTGTTCCTCAGCTCCCACCCTCAGCCCCTGCCACTAGTGAGATGACCACGACACCTGA
AAGACCCCGCCGTGGCATCCCAGGGCTTCCTGATGGCCGCTTCCATCTGCCGCCCCGAATCCATCGAGCC
TCCGACCCAGGTTTGCCAGCTGAGGAGCCAAAGGAGAAGTCCTCTCGGAAGGTAGCCGAGCCAGAGCTGA
TGGGAACCCCTGATGGCACCTGCTACCCTCCACCACCAGTACCGAGACAGGCATCTCCCCAGAACCTGGG
GACCCCTGGCTTGCTGCACCCCCAGACCTCACCCCTGCTGCACTCATTAGTGGGCCAACATATCCTGTCC
GTCCAGCAGTTCACCAAGGATCAGATGTCTCACCTGTTCAATGTGGCACACACACTGCGTATGATGGTGC
AGAAGGAGCGGAGCCTCGACATCCTGAAGGGGAAGGTCATGGCCTCCATGTTCTATGAAGTGAGCACACG
GACCAGCAGCTCCTTTGCAGCAGCCATGGCCCGGCTGGGAGGTGCTGTGCTCAGCTTCTCGGAAGCCACA
TCGTCCGTCCAGAAGGGCGAATCCCTGGCTGACTCCGTGCAGACCATGAGCTGCTATGCCGACGTCGTCG
TGCTCCGGCACCCCCAGCCTGGAGCAGTGGAGCTGGCCGCCAAGCACTGCCGGAGGCCAGTGATCAATGC
TGGGGATGGGGTCGGAGAGCACCCCACCCAGGCCCTGCTGGACATCTTCACCATCCGTGAGGAGCTGGGA
ACTGTCAATGGCATGACGATCACGATGGTGGGTGACCTGAAGCACGGACGCACAGTACATTCCCTGGCCT
GCCTGCTCACCCAGTATCGTGTCAGCCTGCGCTACGTGGCACCTCCCAGCCTGCGCATGCCACCCACTGT
GCGGGCCTTCGTGGCCTCCCGCGGCACCAAGCAGGAGGAATTCGAGAGCATTGAGGAGGCGCTGCCTGAC
ACTGATGTGCTCTACATGACTCGAATCCAGAAGGAACGATTTGGCTCTACCCAGGAGTACGAAGCTTGCT
TTGGTCAGTTCATCCTCACTCCCCACATCATGACCCGGGCCAAGAAGAAGATGGTGGTGATGCACCCGAT
GCCCCGTGTCAACGAGATAAGCGTGGAAGTGGACTCGGATCCCCGCGCAGCCTACTTCCGCCAGGCTGAG
AACGGCATGTACATCCGCATGGCTCTGTTAGCCACCGTGCTGGGCCGTTTCGACTACAAAGACGATGACG
ACAAGTAGGAATTCCTGCAGGCCTCGAGGGCCGGCGCGCCGCGGCCGCTACGTAAATTCCGCCCCCCCCC
CCCCTCTCCCTCCCCCCCCCCTAACGTTACTGGCCGAAGCCGCTTGGAATAAGGCCGGTGTGCGTTTGTC
TATATGTTATTTTCCACCATATTGCCGTCTTTTGGCAATGTGAGGGCCCGGAAACCTGGCCCTGTCTTCT
TGACGAGCATTCCTAGGGGTCTTTCCCCTCTCGCCAAAGGAATGCAAGGTCTGTTGAATGTCGTGAAGGA
AGCAGTTCCTCTGGAAGCTTCTTGAAGACAAACAACGTCTGTAGCGACCCTTTGCAGGCAGCGGAACCCC
CCACCTGGCGACAGGTGCCTCTGCGGCCAAAAGCCACGTGTATAAGATACACCTGCAAAGGCGGCACAAC
CCCAGTGCCACGTTGTGAGTTGGATAGTTGTGGAAAGAGTCAAATGGCTCTCCTCAAGCGTATTCAACAA
GGGGCTGAAGGATGCCCAGAAGGTACCCCATTGTATGGGATCTGATCTGGGGCCTCGGTGCACATGCTTT
ACATGTGTTTAGTCGAGGTTAAAAAAACGTCTAGGCCCCCCGAACCACGGGGACGTGGTTTTCCTTTGAA
AAACACGATGATAATATGGCCACAACCATGGTTCCTTTGTCTCAAGAAGAATCCACCCTCATTGAAAGAG
CAACGGCTACAATCAACAGCATCCCCATCTCTGAAGACTACAGCGTCGCCAGCGCAGCTCTCTCTAGCGA
CGGCCGCATCTTCACTGGTGTCAATGTATATCATTTTACTGGGGGACCTTGTGCAGAACTCGTGGTGCTG
GGCACTGCTGCTGCTGCGGCAGCTGGCAACCTGACTTGTATCGTCGCGATCGGAAATGAGAACAGGGGCA
TCTTGAGCCCCTGCGGACGGTGCCGACAGGTGCTTCTCGATCTGCATCCTGGGATCAAAGCCATAGTGAA
GGACAGTGATGGACAGCCGACGGCAGTTGGGATTCGTGAATTGCTGCCCTCTGGTTATGTGTGGGAGGGC
TAAGTCGACGATAAAATAAAAGATTTTATTTAGTCTCCAGAAAAAGGGGGGAATGAAAGACCCCACCTGT
AGGTTTGGCAAGCTAGCTTAAGTAACGCCATTTTGCAAGGCATGGAAAAATACATAACTGAGAATAGAGA
AGTTCAGATCAAGGTCAGGAACAGATGGAACAGCTGAATATGGGCCAAACAGGATATCTGTGGTAAGCAG
TTCCTGCCCCGGCTCAGGGCCAAGAACAGATGGAACAGCTGAATATGGGCCAAACAGGATATCTGTGGTA
AGCAGTTCCTGCCCCGGCTCAGGGCCAAGAACAGATGGTCCCCAGATGCGGTCCAGCCCTCAGCAGTTTC
TAGAGAACCATCAGATGTTTCCAGGGTGCCCCAAGGACCTGAAATGACCCTGTGCCTTATTTGAACTAAC
CAATCAGTTCGCTTCTCGCTTCTGTTCGCGCGCTTCTGCTCCCCGAGCTCAATAAAAGAGCCCACAACCC
CTCACTCGGGGCGCCAGTCCTCCGATTGACTGAGTCGCCCGGGTACCCGTGTATCCAATAAACCCTCTTG
CAGTTGCATCCGACTTGTGGTCTCGCTGTTCCTTGGGAGGGTCTCCTCTGAGTGATTGACTACCCGTCAG
CGGGGGTCTTTCACATGCAGCATGTATCAAAATTAATTTGGTTTTTTTTCTTAAGTATTTACATTAAATG
GCCATAGTTGCATTAATGAATCGGCCAACGCGCGGGGAGAGGCGGTTTGCGTATTGGGCGCTCTTCCGCT
TCCTCGCTCACTGACTCGCTGCGCTCGGTCGTTCGGCTGCGGCGAGCGGTATCAGCTCACTCAAAGGCGG
TAATACGGTTATCCACAGAATCAGGGGATAACGCAGGAAAGAACATGTGAGCAAAAGGCCAGCAAAAGGC
CAGGAACCGTAAAAAGGCCGCGTTGCTGGCGTTTTTCCATAGGCTCCGCCCCCCTGACGAGCATCACAAA
AATCGACGCTCAAGTCAGAGGTGGCGAAACCCGACAGGACTATAAAGATACCAGGCGTTTCCCCCTGGAA
GCTCCCTCGTGCGCTCTCCTGTTCCGACCCTGCCGCTTACCGGATACCTGTCCGCCTTTCTCCCTTCGGG
AAGCGTGGCGCTTTCTCATAGCTCACGCTGTAGGTATCTCAGTTCGGTGTAGGTCGTTCGCTCCAAGCTG
GGCTGTGTGCACGAACCCCCCGTTCAGCCCGACCGCTGCGCCTTATCCGGTAACTATCGTCTTGAGTCCA
ACCCGGTAAGACACGACTTATCGCCACTGGCAGCAGCCACTGGTAACAGGATTAGCAGAGCGAGGTATGT
AGGCGGTGCTACAGAGTTCTTGAAGTGGTGGCCTAACTACGGCTACACTAGAAGAACAGTATTTGGTATC
TGCGCTCTGCTGAAGCCAGTTACCTTCGGAAAAAGAGTTGGTAGCTCTTGATCCGGCAAACAAACCACCG
CTGGTAGCGGTGGTTTTTTTGTTTGCAAGCAGCAGATTACGCGCAGAAAAAAAGGATCTCAAGAAGATCC
TTTGATCTTTTCTACGGGGTCTGACGCTCAGTGGAACGAAAACTCACGTTAAGGGATTTTGGTCATGAGA
TTATCAAAAAGGATCTTCACCTAGATCCTTTTGCGGCCGGCCGCAAATCAATCTAAAGTATATATGAGTA
AACTTGGTCTGACAGTTACCAATGCTTAATCAGTGAGGCACCTATCTCAGCGATCTGTCTATTTCGTTCA
TCCATAGTTGCCTGACTCCCCGTCGTGTAGATAACTACGATACGGGAGGGCTTACCATCTGGCCCCAGTG
CTGCAATGATACCGCGAGACCCACGCTCACCGGCTCCAGATTTATCAGCAATAAACCAGCCAGCCGGAAG
GGCCGAGCGCAGAAGTGGTCCTGCAACTTTATCCGCCTCCATCCAGTCTATTAATTGTTGCCGGGAAGCT
AGAGTAAGTAGTTCGCCAGTTAATAGTTTGCGCAACGTTGTTGCCATTGCTACAGGCATCGTGGTGTCAC
GCTCGTCGTTTGGTATGGCTTCATTCAGCTCCGGTTCCCAACGATCAAGGCGAGTTACATGATCCCCCAT
GTTGTGCAAAAAAGCGGTTAGCTCCTTCGGTCCTCCGATCGTTGTCAGAAGTAAGTTGGCCGCAGTGTTA
TCACTCATGGTTATGGCAGCACTGCATAATTCTCTTACTGTCATGCCATCCGTAAGATGCTTTTCTGTGA
CTGGTGAGTACTCAACCAAGTCATTCTGAGAATAGTGTATGCGGCGACCGAGTTGCTCTTGCCCGGCGTC
AATACGGGATAATACCGCGCCACATAGCAGAACTTTAAAAGTGCTCATCATTGGAAAACGTTCTTCGGGG
CGAAAACTCTCAAGGATCTTACCGCTGTTGAGATCCAGTTCGATGTAACCCACTCGTGCACCCAACTGAT
CTTCAGCATCTTTTACTTTCACCAGCGTTTCTGGGTGAGCAAAAACAGGAAGGCAAAATGCCGCAAAAAA
GGGAATAAGGGCGACACGGAAATGTTGAATACTCATACTCTTCCTTTTTCAATATTATTGAAGCATTTAT
CAGGGTTATTGTCTCATGAGCGGATACATATTTGAATGTATTTAGAAAAATAAACAAATAGGGGTTCCGC
GCACATTTCCCCGAAAAGTGCCACCTGCATAATGAAAGACCCCACCTGTAGGTTTGGCAAGCTAGCTTAA
GTAACGCCATTTTGCAAGGCATGGAAAAATACATAACTGAGAATAGAAAAGTTCAGATCAAGGTCAGGAA
CAGATGGAACAGCTGAATATGGGCCAAACAGGATATCTGTGGTAAGCAGTTCCTGCCCCGGCTCAGGGCC
AAGAACAGATGGAACAGCTGAATATGGGCCAAACAGGATATCTGTGGTAAGCAGTTCCTGCCCCGGCTCA
GGGCCAAGAACAGATGGTCCCCAGATGCGGTCCAGCCCTCAGCAGTTTCTAGAGAACCATCAGATGTTTC
CAGGGTGCCCCAAGGACCTGAAATGACCCTGTGCCTTATTTGAACTAACCAATCAGTTCGCTTCTCGCTT
CTGTTCGCGCGCTTCTGCTCCCCGAGCTCAATAAAAGAGCCCACAACCCCTCACTCGGCGCGCCAGTCCT
CCGATTGACTGAGTCGCCCGGGTACCCGTGTATCCAATAAACCCTCTTGCAGTTGCATCCGACTTGTGGT
CTCGCTGTTCCTTGGGAGGGTCTCCTCTGAGTGATTGACTACCCGTCAGCGGGGGTCTTTCATTTGGGGG
CTCGTCCGGGATCGGGAGACCCCTGCCCAGGGACCACCGACCCACCACCGGGAGGTAAGCTGGCCAGCAA
CTTATCTGTGTCTGTCCGATTGTCTAGTGTCTATGACTGATTTTATGCGCCTGCGTCGGTACTAGTTAGC
TAACTAGCTCTGTATCTGGCGGACCCGTGGTGGAACTGACGAGTTCGGAACACCCGGCCGCAACCCTGGG
AGACGTCCCAGGGACTTCGGGGGCCGTTTTTGTGGCCCGACCTGAGTCCAAAAATCCCGATCGTTTTGGA
CTCTTTGGTGCACCCCCCTAATAGGAGGGATATGTGGTTCTGGTAGGAGACGAGAACCTAAAACAGTTCC
CGCCTCCGTCTGAATTTTTGCTTTCGGTTTGGGACCGAAGCCGCGCCGCGCGTCTTGTCTGCTGCAGCAT
CGTTCTGTGTTGTCTCTGTCTGACTGTGTTTCTGTATTTGTCTGAAAATTAGGGCCAGACTGTTACCACT
CCCTTAAGTTTGACCTTAGGTCACTGGAAAGATGTCGAGCGGATCGCTCACAACCAGTCGGTAGATGTCA
AGAAGAGACGTTGGGTTACCTTCTGCTCTGCAGAATGGCCAACCTTTAACGTCGGATGGCCGCGAGACGG
CACCTTTAACCGAGACCTCATCACCCAGGTTAAGATCAAGGTCTTTTCACCTGGCCCGCATGGACACCCA
GACCAGGTCCCCTAC
Features (pLannotate 1.2.2; 14 found; start..end, strand, type, name):
    184..558     +  misc_feature   pol region: Moloney murine leukemia virus (MMLV) pol region containing the splice acceptor site
    587..7261    +  CDS            CAD: PYR1_HUMAN - Experimental evidence at protein level: Swiss-Prot protein existence level 1. This protein is a 'fusion' protein encoding four enzymatic activities of the pyrimidine pathway (GATase, CPSase, ATCase and DHOase). From Homo sapiens (Human).
   7462..7924    +  misc_feature   IRES: internal ribosome entry site (IRES) of the encephalomyocarditis virus (EMCV)
   7944..8333    +  CDS            BSD: blasticidin S deaminase; Aspergillus terreus BSD; confers resistance to blasticidin
   8382..8503    +  LTR            3' LTR (ΔU3) (fragment): self-inactivating 3' long terminal repeat (LTR) from Moloney murine leukemia virus
   8504..8973    +  LTR            LTR: long terminal repeat from Moloney murine leukemia virus
   9039..9091    -  CDS            lacI (fragment): lac repressor; lacI; The lac repressor binds to the lac operator to inhibit transcription in E. coli. This inhibition can be relieved by adding lactose or isopropyl-β-D-thiogalactopyranoside (IPTG).
   9274..9862    -  rep_origin     ori: high-copy-number ColE1/pMB1/pBR322/pUC origin of replication
  10026..10886   -  CDS            AmpR: β-lactamase; bla; confers resistance to ampicillin, carbenicillin, and related antibiotics
  10887..10991   -  promoter       AmpR promoter: bla
  11021..11614   +  LTR            LTR: long terminal repeat from Moloney murine leukemia virus
  11677..11876   +  misc_feature   MMLV Ψ: packaging signal of Moloney murine leukemia virus (MMLV)
  11928..12016   +  misc_feature   MESV Ψ (fragment): packaging signal of murine embryonic stem cell virus
  12093..174     +  CDS            gag (truncated) (across the origin): truncated Moloney murine leukemia virus (MMLV) gag gene lacking the start codon
