[The description below was written by a language model from this plasmid's Addgene catalogue record and pLannotate feature annotations shown in this document.]
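Description:
pMXS-IRES-BLAST flag-CAD M1601E is a Moloney murine leukemia virus-based retroviral vector of about 12.3 kb for stable expression of a mutant human CAD protein in mammalian cells. It is maintained in E. coli through a high-copy ColE1/pUC-type origin and an ampicillin resistance gene driven by its own bla promoter. The viral portion consists of a 5' MMLV LTR, the packaging signal (Ψ) extended into a truncated gag lacking its start codon, a pol fragment carrying the splice acceptor, and a 3' LTR region. No separate internal promoter is annotated, so the insert is presumably transcribed from the 5' LTR, as is usual for pMXs vectors. Packaging functions are not encoded and must be supplied in trans to produce virus.

The payload is the roughly 6.7 kb human CAD coding sequence, encoding the multifunctional enzyme that combines glutamine amidotransferase, carbamoyl-phosphate synthetase, aspartate transcarbamylase and dihydroorotase activities of de novo pyrimidine synthesis. It carries a C-terminal Flag tag according to the record, although the tag is not separately annotated in the feature table. The M1601E substitution lies at the reported dimerization interface of the dihydroorotase domain. Additional silent changes remove the PAM for a CAD-targeting sgRNA, which should make the cDNA resistant to Cas9 cutting and suggests use in re-expression experiments in cells whose endogenous CAD has been targeted. Downstream, an EMCV IRES links the blasticidin S deaminase gene to the same transcript, so blasticidin selection enriches for transduced cells that express the CAD message. The construct was deposited with a study of allosteric regulation of CAD during the cell cycle.
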