Addgene plasmid #169828: pMXS-IRES-BLAST flag-CAD M1601E
Purpose: Expresses C-terminal flag-tagged CAD with mutation at reported dimerization interface of the DHOase domain
Depositing lab: Richard Possemato. Depositing organization: NYU Grossman School of Medicine. Publication: Allosteric regulation of CAD modulates de novo pyrimidine synthesis during the cell cycle. Shin J, Mir H, Khurram MA, Fujihara KM, Dynlacht BD, Cardozo TJ, Possemato R. Nat Metab. 2023 Feb 6. doi: 10.1038/s42255-023-00735-9. PubMed 36747088.
Backbone
  Vector backbone: pMXS-IRES-BLAST
  Backbone size w/o insert (bp): 5600
  Total vector size (bp): 12300
  Vector type: Mammalian Expression, Retroviral
  Selectable markers: Blasticidin
Growth in bacteria
  Bacterial resistance: Ampicillin, 100 μg/mL
  Growth temperature: 37°C
  Growth strain: NEB Stable
  Copy number: High Copy
Gene/Insert
  Gene/Insert name: CAD (alt name: carbamoyl-phosphate synthetase 2, aspartate transcarbamylase, and dihydroorotase)
  Species: H. sapiens (human)
  Insert size (bp): 6700
  Mutation: M1601E; TCCC -> AGTC silent mutations at nt527-530 eliminating PAM site for sgRNA target sequence 5’-ATTGGGGTCCAAGAATGGCA-3’
  GenBank ID: BC065510.1
  Entrez Gene: CAD (a.k.a. CDG1Z, DEE50, EIEE50, GATD4)
  Tag / fusion protein: Flag tag (C terminal on insert)
Terms and licenses: Academic/Nonprofit Terms; Industry Terms: Not Available to Industry
How to cite: pMXS-IRES-BLAST flag-CAD M1601E was a gift from Richard Possemato (Addgene plasmid # 169828 ; http://n2t.net/addgene:169828 ; RRID:Addgene_169828)
